Addgene plasmid #194511: pGTag NGFR EGFP cLAP -0
Purpose: CRISPR/Cas9-mediated generic protein tagging
Depositing lab: Frank Schnütgen. Depositing organization: Goethe-Universitaet Frankfurt am Main. Publication: Selection-free endogenous tagging of cell lines by bicistronic co-expression of the surface antigen NGFR. Seibert M, Kurrle N, Stolp V, Nurnberger H, Tzschentke S, Borner L, Wempe F, Serve H, Schnutgen F. MethodsX. 2022 Nov 18;9:101929. doi: 10.1016/j.mex.2022.101929. eCollection 2022. PubMed 36444289.
Backbone
  Vector backbone: pBluescript KS-
  Total vector size (bp): 5221
  Vector type: Bacterial Cloning Vector
  Selectable markers: NGFR for affinity purification
Growth in bacteria
  Bacterial resistance: Ampicillin, 100 μg/mL
  Growth temperature: 37°C
  Growth strain: NEB Stable
  Copy number: High Copy
Gene/Insert
  Gene/Insert name: cLAP(EGFP)-P2A-NGFR
  Insert size (bp): 1884
  Cloning method: Restriction Enzyme; 5′ cloning site SalI (not destroyed); 3′ cloning site XhoI (not destroyed)
  Sequencing primers: 5′ M13 forward; 3′ M13 reverse
Terms and licenses: Academic/Nonprofit Terms; Industry Terms: Not Available to Industry
How to cite: pGTag NGFR EGFP cLAP -0 was a gift from Frank Schnütgen (Addgene plasmid # 194511 ; http://n2t.net/addgene:194511 ; RRID:Addgene_194511)
