[The description below was written by a language model from this plasmid's Addgene catalogue record and pLannotate feature annotations shown in this document.]
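Description:
pGTag NGFR EGFP cLAP -0 is a 5.2 kb donor plasmid for CRISPR/Cas9-mediated generic tagging of endogenous proteins, built on the pBluescript KS- bacterial cloning backbone. It replicates in E. coli at high copy from a ColE1/pUC-type origin and is selected with ampicillin through the β-lactamase gene. The usual pBluescript elements are also present: an f1 phage origin, flanking T7 and T3 promoters, and remnants of the lac promoter/operator and lacZα region.

The roughly 1.9 kb insert, cloned between SalI and XhoI sites that remain intact, is a promoterless cLAP(EGFP)-P2A-NGFR cassette. The cLAP (C-terminal localisation and affinity purification) tag is centred on EGFP. Upstream of EGFP is a short segment annotated as a ribonuclease fragment, which is consistent with an S-peptide affinity element, although the record does not say so explicitly. EGFP is followed by a P2A ribosomal-skipping peptide and a fragment of the human low-affinity nerve growth factor receptor (NGFR). When the cassette integrates in frame at a target gene, the tagged protein and the NGFR surface antigen are produced from the same transcript as separate polypeptides. Correctly tagged cells can therefore be enriched by affinity purification against NGFR rather than by drug selection.

Upstream of the cassette, a human U6 promoter drives an S. pyogenes guide RNA scaffold. The identity of the guide is not recorded, nor is the meaning of the "-0" suffix, which may denote a reading-frame variant. No Cas9 gene is annotated, so the nuclease is presumably provided separately.
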