Features (pLannotate 1.2.2; 19 found; start..end, strand, type, name):
     34..52      +  promoter       T7 promoter: promoter for bacteriophage T7 RNA polymerase
     98..332     +  promoter       U6 promoter: RNA polymerase III promoter for human U6 snRNA
    361..436     +  misc_RNA       gRNA scaffold: guide RNA scaffold for the Streptococcus pyogenes CRISPR/Cas9 system
    472..491     +  misc_feature   MCS (fragment): pBluescript multiple cloning site
    624..698     +  CDS            RNASE1 (fragment): RNAS1_BOSTR - Also known as RNS1. Experimental evidence at protein level: Swiss-Prot protein existence level 1. Endonuclease that catalyzes the cleavage of RNA on the 3' side of pyrimidine nucleotides. Acts on single-stranded and double- stranded RNA (By similarity). From Boselaphus tragocamelus (Nilgai).
    756..1472    +  CDS            EGFP: EGFP is a basic (constitutively fluorescent) green fluorescent protein published in 1996, derived from Aequorea victoria. It is reported to be a rapidly-maturing weak dimer with moderate acid sensitivity.
   1479..1531    +  CDS            P2A (fragment): 2A peptide from porcine teschovirus-1 polyprotein Eukaryotic ribosomes fail to insert a peptide bond between the Gly and Pro residues, yielding separate polypeptides.
   1536..2363    +  CDS            NGFR (fragment): TNR16_HUMAN - Also known as TNFRSF16. Experimental evidence at protein level: Swiss-Prot protein existence level 1. Low affinity receptor which can bind to NGF, BDNF, NTF3, and NTF4. Forms a heterodimeric receptor with SORCS2 that binds the precursor forms of NGF, BDNF and NTF3 with high affinity, and has much lower affinity for mature NGF and BDNF (PubMed:24908487). Plays an important role in differentiation and survival of specific neuronal populations during development (By similarity). Can mediate cell survival as well as cell death of neural cells. Plays a role in the inactivation of RHOA
   2408..2428    +  misc_feature   MCS (fragment): pBluescript multiple cloning site
   2441..2459    -  promoter       T3 promoter: promoter for bacteriophage T3 RNA polymerase
   2504..2520    -  protein_bind   lac operator: The lac repressor binds to the lac operator to inhibit transcription in E. coli. This inhibition can be relieved by adding lactose or isopropyl-β-D-thiogalactopyranoside (IPTG). lac repressor encoded by lacI
   2528..2558    -  promoter       lac promoter: promoter for the E. coli lac operon
   2573..2594    -  protein_bind   CAP binding site: CAP binding activates transcription in the presence of cAMP. E. coli catabolite activator protein
   2607..2699    -  CDS            lacI (fragment): lac repressor; lacI; The lac repressor binds to the lac operator to inhibit transcription in E. coli. This inhibition can be relieved by adding lactose or isopropyl-β-D-thiogalactopyranoside (IPTG).
   2882..3470    -  rep_origin     ori: high-copy-number ColE1/pMB1/pBR322/pUC origin of replication
   3641..4501    -  CDS            AmpR: β-lactamase; bla; confers resistance to ampicillin, carbenicillin, and related antibiotics
   4502..4606    -  promoter       AmpR promoter: bla
   4633..5061    +  rep_origin     f1 ori (sequence partly withheld): f1 bacteriophage origin of replication; arrow indicates direction of (+) strand synthesis
   5092..26      -  CDS            lacZα (fragment) (across the origin): LacZα fragment of β-galactosidase; lacZ fragment
>Addgene plasmid #194511 | pGTag NGFR EGFP cLAP -0 | addgene full sequence | sequence record 384070 | Addgene NGS Result
CGACGTTGTAAAACGACGGCCAGTGAGCGCGCGTAATACGACTCACTATAGGGCGAATTGGAGCTACCCG
CATTACCCTGTTATCCCTAAGATCCGACTATTTCCCATGATTCCTTCATATTTGCATATACGATACAAGG
CTGTTAGAGAGATAATTAGAATTAATTTGACTGTAAACACAAAGATATTAGTACAAAATACGTGACGTAG
AAAGTAATAATTTCTTGGGTAGTTTGCAGTTTTAAAATTATGTTTTAAAATGGACTATCATATGCTTACC
GTAACTTGAAAGTATTTCGATTTCTTGGCTTTATATATCTTGTGGAAAGGACGAAACACCGGTATGTCGG
GAACCTCTCCGTTTTAGAGCTAGAAATAGCAAGTTAAAATAAGGCTAGTCCGTTATCAACTTGAAAAAGT
GGCACCGAGTCGGTGCTTTTTTGAATTCAGATCTTACATTTCAGGACATCTAGCTTATCGATACCGTCGA
CTACCCTGGAGAGGTTCCCGACATACCCCTACTGACCGACGACCTGCCCAGGGCCTCGGACTATAAGGAC
GACGACGACAAGGGCGGAGGCGGAGGGGAGAACCTGTACTTTCAGGGAAGCGGAGGAGGAGGCAAAGAAA
CAGCTGCTGCTAAATTCGAGCGGCAGCACATGGACAGCTCTGGCCCCTCTGGCAGCGCCGCCAAGTTCAG
CAGCCTGGAAGTGCTGTTCCAGGGCCCCCTGAGCAGCAGCGGCCCCAGCGGCAGCATGGTGTCCAAGGGC
GAGGAACTGTTCACCGGCGTGGTGCCCATCCTGGTGGAGCTGGACGGCGACGTGAACGGCCACAAGTTCA
GCGTGTCCGGCGAGGGCGAAGGCGACGCCACCTACGGCAAGCTGACCCTGAAGTTCATCTGCACCACCGG
CAAGCTGCCCGTGCCCTGGCCCACCCTGGTGACCACCCTGACCTACGGCGTGCAGTGCTTCAGCAGATAC
CCCGACCACATGAAGCAGCACGATTTCTTCAAGAGCGCCATGCCCGAGGGCTACGTCCAGGAGCGCACCA
TCTTTTTCAAGGACGACGGCAACTACAAGACCAGGGCCGAGGTGAAGTTCGAGGGCGACACACTGGTGAA
CAGGATCGAGCTGAAGGGCATCGACTTCAAAGAGGACGGCAACATCCTGGGCCACAAGCTGGAATACAAC
TACAACAGCCACAACGTGTACATTATGGCCGACAAGCAGAAGAACGGCATCAAGGTCAACTTCAAGATCC
GGCACAACATCGAGGACGGCAGCGTGCAGCTGGCCGACCACTACCAGCAGAACACCCCCATCGGCGACGG
CCCCGTGCTGCTGCCCGACAACCACTACCTGAGCACCCAGAGCGCTCTCAGCAAGGACCCCAACGAGAAG
CGGGACCACATGGTGCTGAAAGAATTTGTGACAGCCGCCGGAATCACCCTGGGCATGGACGAGCTGTACA
AGCGCGGAGCCACGAACTTCTCTCTGTTAAAGCAAGCAGGAGATGTTGAAGAAAACCCCGGGCCCATGGG
GGCAGGTGCCACCGGCCGCGCCATGGACGGGCCGCGCCTGCTGCTGTTGCTGCTTCTGGGGGTGTCCCTT
GGAGGTGCCAAGGAGGCATGCCCCACAGGCCTGTACACACACAGCGGTGAGTGCTGCAAAGCCTGCAACC
TGGGCGAGGGTGTGGCCCAGCCTTGTGGAGCCAACCAGACCGTGTGTGAGCCCTGCCTGGACAGCGTGAC
GTTCTCCGACGTGGTGAGCGCGACCGAGCCGTGCAAGCCGTGCACCGAGTGCGTGGGGCTCCAGAGCATG
TCGGCGCCGTGCGTGGAGGCCGACGACGCCGTGTGCCGCTGCGCCTACGGCTACTACCAGGATGAGACGA
CTGGGCGCTGCGAGGCGTGCCGCGTGTGCGAGGCGGGCTCGGGCCTCGTGTTCTCCTGCCAGGACAAGCA
GAACACCGTGTGCGAGGAGTGCCCCGACGGCACGTATTCCGACGAGGCCAACCACGTGGACCCGTGCCTG
CCCTGCACCGTGTGCGAGGACACCGAGCGCCAGCTCCGCGAGTGCACACGCTGGGCCGACGCCGAGTGCG
AGGAGATCCCTGGCCGTTGGATTACACGGTCCACACCCCCAGAGGGCTCGGACAGCACAGCCCCCAGCAC
CCAGGAGCCTGAGGCACCTCCAGAACAAGACCTCATAGCCAGCACGGTGGCAGGTGTGGTGACCACAGTG
ATGGGCAGCTCCCAGCCCGTGGTGACCCGAGGCACCACCGACAACCTCATCCCTGTCTATTGCTCCATCC
TGGCTGCTGTGGTTGTGGGCCTTGTGGCCTACATAGCCTTCAAGAGGTGGAACAGGGGGATCCTCTGACC
TGGAGAGGTTCCCGACATACCAGATGTCTCGAGGGGGGGCCCGGTACCCAGCTTTTGTTCCCTTTAGTGA
GGGTTAATTGCGCGCTTGGCGTAATCATGGTCATAGCTGTTTCCTGTGTGAAATTGTTATCCGCTCACAA
TTCCACACAACATACGAGCCGGAAGCATAAAGTGTAAAGCCTGGGGTGCCTAATGAGTGAGCTAACTCAC
ATTAATTGCGTTGCGCTCACTGCCCGCTTTCCAGTCGGGAAACCTGTCGTGCCAGCTGCATTAATGAATC
GGCCAACGCGCGGGGAGAGGCGGTTTGCGTATTGGGCGCTCTTCCGCTTCCTCGCTCACTGACTCGCTGC
GCTCGGTCGTTCGGCTGCGGCGAGCGGTATCAGCTCACTCAAAGGCGGTAATACGGTTATCCACAGAATC
AGGGGATAACGCAGGAAAGAACATGTGAGCAAAAGGCCAGCAAAAGGCCAGGAACCGTAAAAAGGCCGCG
TTGCTGGCGTTTTTCCATAGGCTCCGCCCCCCTGACGAGCATCACAAAAATCGACGCTCAAGTCAGAGGT
GGCGAAACCCGACAGGACTATAAAGATACCAGGCGTTTCCCCCTGGAAGCTCCCTCGTGCGCTCTCCTGT
TCCGACCCTGCCGCTTACCGGATACCTGTCCGCCTTTCTCCCTTCGGGAAGCGTGGCGCTTTCTCATAGC
TCACGCTGTAGGTATCTCAGTTCGGTGTAGGTCGTTCGCTCCAAGCTGGGCTGTGTGCACGAACCCCCCG
TTCAGCCCGACCGCTGCGCCTTATCCGGTAACTATCGTCTTGAGTCCAACCCGGTAAGACACGACTTATC
GCCACTGGCAGCAGCCACTGGTAACAGGATTAGCAGAGCGAGGTATGTAGGCGGTGCTACAGAGTTCTTG
AAGTGGTGGCCTAACTACGGCTACACTAGAAGAACAGTATTTGGTATCTGCGCTCTGCTGAAGCCAGTTA
CCTTCGGAAAAAGAGTTGGTAGCTCTTGATCCGGCAAACAAACCACCGCTGGTAGCGGTGGTTTTTTTGT
TTGCAAGCAGCAGATTACGCGCAGAAAAAAAGGATCTCAAGAAGATCCTTTGATCTTTTCTACGGGGTCT
GACGCTCAGTGGAACGAAAACTCACGTTAAGGGATTTTGGTCATGAGATTATCAAAAAGGATCTTCACCT
AGATCCTTTTAAATTAAAAATGAAGTTTTAAATCAATCTAAAGTATATATGAGTAAACTTGGTCTGACAG
TTACCAATGCTTAATCAGTGAGGCACCTATCTCAGCGATCTGTCTATTTCGTTCATCCATAGTTGCCTGA
CTCCCCGTCGTGTAGATAACTACGATACGGGAGGGCTTACCATCTGGCCCCAGTGCTGCAATGATACCGC
GAGACCCACGCTCACCGGCTCCAGATTTATCAGCAATAAACCAGCCAGCCGGAAGGGCCGAGCGCAGAAG
TGGTCCTGCAACTTTATCCGCCTCCATCCAGTCTATTAATTGTTGCCGGGAAGCTAGAGTAAGTAGTTCG
CCAGTTAATAGTTTGCGCAACGTTGTTGCCATTGCTACAGGCATCGTGGTGTCACGCTCGTCGTTTGGTA
TGGCTTCATTCAGCTCCGGTTCCCAACGATCAAGGCGAGTTACATGATCCCCCATGTTGTGCAAAAAAGC
GGTTAGCTCCTTCGGTCCTCCGATCGTTGTCAGAAGTAAGTTGGCCGCAGTGTTATCACTCATGGTTATG
GCAGCACTGCATAATTCTCTTACTGTCATGCCATCCGTAAGATGCTTTTCTGTGACTGGTGAGTACTCAA
CCAAGTCATTCTGAGAATAGTGTATGCGGCGACCGAGTTGCTCTTGCCCGGCGTCAATACGGGATAATAC
CGCGCCACATAGCAGAACTTTAAAAGTGCTCATCATTGGAAAACGTTCTTCGGGGCGAAAACTCTCAAGG
ATCTTACCGCTGTTGAGATCCAGTTCGATGTAACCCACTCGTGCACCCAACTGATCTTCAGCATCTTTTA
CTTTCACCAGCGTTTCTGGGTGAGCAAAAACAGGAAGGCAAAATGCCGCAAAAAAGGGAATAAGGGCGAC
ACGGAAATGTTGAATACTCATACTCTTCCTTTTTCAATATTATTGAAGCATTTATCAGGGTTATTGTCTC
ATGAGCGGATACATATTTGAATGTATTTAGAAAAATAAACAAATAGGGGTTCCGCGCACATTTCCCCGAA
AAGTGCCACCTG
[124 nt withheld, positions 4633-4756]
C
[91 nt withheld, positions 4758-4848]
A
[49 nt withheld, positions 4850-4898]
CCTTTGACGTTGGAGTCCACGTTCTTT
[37 nt withheld, positions 4926-4962]
ACCCTATCTCGGTCTATTCTTTTGATTTATAAGGGATTTTGCCGATTTCGGCCTATTGGTTAAAAAATGA
GCTGATTTAACAAAAATTTAACGCGAATTTTAACAAAATATTAACGCTTACAATTTCCATTCGCCATTCA
GGCTGCGCAACTGTTGGGAAGGGCGATCGGTGCGGGCCTCTTCGCTATTACGCCAGCTGGCGAAAGGGGG
ATGTGCTGCAAGGCGATTAAGTTGGGTAACGCCAGGGTTTTCCCAGTCA
